>Addgene plasmid #35235 | SDC3_L (OZ595) | depositor partial sequence | sequence record 42891 | SDC3_L (OZ595) sequence 270 bps
TCTAGACCCGGGGAGCGCCCCTTCCAGTGTCGCATTTGCATGCGGAACTTTTCGGACCCATCTAACTTGA
TTCGTCATACCCGTACTCATACCGGTGAAAAACCGTTTCAGTGTCGGATCTGTATGCGAAATTTCTCCCG
TACCAACACCTTGGCACGTCATCTACGTACGCACACCGGCGAGAAGCCATTCCAATGCCGAATATGCATG
CGCAACTTCAGTCGTCGTGACAACTTGTTGCGTCACCTAAAAACCCACCTGAGGGGATCC
