>Addgene plasmid #35235 | SDC3_L (OZ595) | addgene partial sequence | sequence record 44589 | OK-61
AAAATCCAAGCTTTGGCGGCCGCTGACTACAAAGACGATGATGACAAATCTAGACCCGGGGAGCGCCCCT
TCCAGTGTCGCATTTGCATGCGGAACTTTTCGGACCCATCTAACTTGATTCGTCATACCCGTACTCATAC
CGGTGAAAAACCGTTTCAGTGTCGGATCTGTATGCGAAATTTCTCCCGTACCAACACCTTGGCACGTCAT
CTACGTACGCACACCGGCGAGAAGCCATTCCAATGCCGAATATGCATGCGCAACTTCAGTCGTCGTGACA
ACTTGTTGCGTCACCTAAAAACCCACCTGAGGGGATCCTCTGCACAGTAGTAACTAGAGACTAGAAAAAG
GCCGACAAGTCCCGCTCCGCTGAAGATCCTGGCGTAATAGCGAAGAGGCCCGCACCGATCGCCCTTCCCA
ACAGTTGCGCAGCCTGAATGGCGAATGGG
[124 nt withheld, positions 450-573]
C
[91 nt withheld, positions 575-665]
A
[49 nt withheld, positions 667-715]
CCTTTGACGTTGGAGTCCACGTTCTTT
[37 nt withheld, positions 743-779]
ACCCTATCTCGGTCTATTCTTTTGATTTATAAGGGATTT
