[The description below was written by a language model from this plasmid's Addgene catalogue record.]
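Description:
SDC3_L (OZ595) is a low-copy, kanamycin-selected bacterial plasmid built on the 5.5 kb MG414 backbone and catalogued as a zebrafish gene-targeting reagent. It carries a roughly 270 bp insert encoding an engineered zinc finger array, cloned between XbaI and BamHI sites that both remain intact so the array can be excised again. The array recognises the "left" half-site of a nuclease target within the zebrafish gene SDC3; the plasmid does not contain any SDC3 sequence itself. The record asks for a host expressing the lacIq allele of lac repressor, which suggests lac-regulated expression from the backbone, but the promoter, origin of replication and any fusion partners are not stated.

The construct is a source clone rather than a ready-to-use nuclease. To generate a functional zinc finger nuclease, the array must be subcloned into a separate expression vector that supplies the FokI cleavage domain, and it must be paired with the complementary right half-site array, SDC3_R (OZ596), so that the two FokI domains dimerise across the spacer and cut the locus. The depositor notes that the choice of nuclease vector depends on the spacer length in the full target site (5–6 bp versus 7 bp), and that some of the recommended vectors carry FokI mutations that enforce heterodimer formation.

The array came from a programme using the OPEN (oligomerized pool engineering) selection approach. It showed about 7.5-fold activation against its nine-base target in a bacterial two-hybrid binding assay. It had not been tested as a nuclease for its ability to induce mutations at the intended zebrafish locus at the time of deposit.
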