Addgene plasmid #35235: SDC3_L (OZ595)
Depositing lab: Keith Joung. Depositing organization: Massachusetts General Hospital. Publication: Rapid "open-source" engineering of customized zinc-finger nucleases for highly efficient gene modification. Maeder ML, Thibodeau-Beganny S, Osiak A, Wright DA, Anthony RM, Eichtinger M, Jiang T, Foley JE, Winfrey RJ, Townsend JA, Unger-Wallace E, Sander JD, Muller-Lerch F, Fu F, Pearlberg J, Goebel C, Dassie JP, Pruett-Miller SM, Porteus MH, Sgroi DC, Iafrate AJ, Dobbs D, McCray PB, Cathomen T, Voytas DF, Joung JK. Mol Cell. 2008 Jul 25. 31(2):294-301. 10.1016/j.molcel.2008.06.016 PubMed 18657511.
Backbone
  Vector backbone: MG414
  Backbone size w/o insert (bp): 5493
  Vector type: Zebrafish Targeting
Growth in bacteria
  Bacterial resistance: Kanamycin, 50 μg/mL
  Growth temperature: 37°C
  Growth strain: XL1 Blue
  Growth instructions: Requires a bacterial strain such as XL1 Blue, that expresses the lacIq allele of lac repressor
  Copy number: Low Copy
Gene/Insert
  Gene/Insert name: Zinc finger array targeting SDC3 (alt name: SDC3)
  Species: D. rerio (zebrafish)
  Insert size (bp): 270
  GenBank ID: ENSDARG00000088962
  Cloning method: Restriction Enzyme; 5′ cloning site XbaI (not destroyed); 3′ cloning site BamHI (not destroyed)
  Sequencing primers: 5′ OK.61 GGGTAGTACGATGACGGAACCTGTC
Terms and licenses: Academic/Nonprofit Terms; Industry Terms: Not Available to Industry
Depositor comments: This plasmid encodes a zinc finger array targeting half of a target sequence in the zebrafish gene SDC3. Please note that this plasmid does NOT contain the SDC3 sequence. Users must order the complementary plasmid SDC3_R (OZ596) [Addgene plasmid 35236] in order to create a zinc finger nuclease (ZFN) pair to introduce targeted mutations into this specific zebrafish gene. Users will also need to clone the zinc finger (ZF) insert of this plasmid into a zinc finger nuclease (ZFN) vector to express a FOKI fusion product. Examples of possible ZFN expression vectors that can be used are: pST1374 (Addgene plasmid 13426), pMLM290/292 (Addgene plasmids 21872 & 21873), pMLM800/802 (Addgene plasmids 27202 & 27203). The difference between pMLM800/802 and pMLM290/292 is the length of the “spacer” sequence in the full ZFN target site. If the spacer is 7 bp, scientists should use pMLM800/802. If the spacer is 5 or 6 bps, scientists should use pMLM290/292. pMLM290/292 is identical to pST1374 except that it harbors two mutations in the FokI nuclease domain (Q486E, I499L; aka the “-“ mutation see Miller et al., Nat. Biotech 2007, PMID 17603475) which confers heterodimeric behavior on these domains This zinc finger array was tested for binding activity to the sequence 5'-GAGGCGGAC-3' in a bacterial two hybrid assay, and resulted in 7.53 fold activation. However, this array has not yet been tested for activity as a zinc finger nuclease (i.e. for its ability to induce mutations at the intended locus). Scientists using this zinc finger array in a publication should notify and acknowledge NIH grant number R01 GM088040 in the publication. Other Articles: "Oligomerized pool engineering (OPEN): an 'open-source' protocol for making customized zinc-finger arrays." Maeder ML et al. (Nat Protoc. 2009 Sept 17. 4(10):1471-1501. Pubmed ID: 19798082) "Targeted mutagenesis in zebrafish using customized zinc-finger nucleases." Foley JE et al. (Nat Protoc. 2009 Dec 3. 4(12):1855-1867. Pubmed ID: 20010934)
How to cite: SDC3_L (OZ595) was a gift from Keith Joung (Addgene plasmid # 35235 ; http://n2t.net/addgene:35235 ; RRID:Addgene_35235)
